Addgene plasmid #170808: pW210-pPB-GA-inducible-CRISPRa-sa_dCas9-VPR-hygR
Purpose: PiggyBac vector to express GA-inducible VPR-Sa_dCas9 with hygromycin resistance
Depositing lab: Kenneth Yamada. Depositing organization: National Institute of Dental and Craniofacial Research (NIDCR). Publication: Budding epithelial morphogenesis driven by cell-matrix versus cell-cell adhesion. Wang S, Matsumoto K, Lish SR, Cartagena-Rivera AX, Yamada KM. Cell. 2021 Jul 8;184(14):3702-3716.e30. doi: 10.1016/j.cell.2021.05.015. Epub 2021 Jun 15. PubMed 34133940.
Backbone
  Vector backbone: pSLQ2842 (Addgene #84244)
  Vector type: Mammalian Expression
Growth in bacteria
  Bacterial resistance: Ampicillin, 100 μg/mL
  Growth temperature: 37°C
  Growth strain: NEB Stable
  Copy number: High Copy
Gene/Insert 1
  Gene/Insert name: GID1-VPR-IRES-HygR
  Species: A. thaliana (mustard weed), Synthetic; E. coli
  Insert size (bp): 4281
  Mutation: Synonymous mutation in PYL1 to remove XhoI site (inherited from pSLQ2842; Addgene #84244)
  Cloning method: Gibson Cloning
  Sequencing primers: 5′ Unknown
Gene/Insert 2
  Gene/Insert name: GAI-tagBFP-Sa_dCas9
  Species: A. thaliana (mustard weed), Synthetic; S. aureus
  Insert size (bp): 4275
  Entrez Gene: GAI (a.k.a. AT1G14920, F10B6.34, F10B6_34, GAI PROTEIN, GIBBERELLIC ACID INSENSITIVE, RESTORATION ON GROWTH ON AMMONIA 2, RGA2)
  Cloning method: Gibson Cloning
  Sequencing primers: 5′ Unknown
Terms and licenses: Academic/Nonprofit Terms; Industry Terms: Not Available to Industry
Depositor comments: Please visit https://www.biorxiv.org/content/10.1101/2020.06.24.165795v2.full for bioRxiv preprint.
How to cite: pW210-pPB-GA-inducible-CRISPRa-sa_dCas9-VPR-hygR was a gift from Kenneth Yamada (Addgene plasmid # 170808 ; http://n2t.net/addgene:170808 ; RRID:Addgene_170808)
