[The description below was written by a language model from this plasmid's Addgene catalogue record and pLannotate feature annotations shown in this document.]
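Description:
pW210-pPB-GA-inducible-CRISPRa-sa_dCas9-VPR-hygR is a roughly 14.6 kb mammalian expression plasmid built on the pSLQ2842 backbone and described as a PiggyBac transposon vector, intended for stable genomic integration of a gibberellin (GA)-inducible CRISPR activation system. The PiggyBac terminal repeats themselves are not called out in either feature table. In bacteria it is maintained through a high-copy ColE1/pUC origin with ampicillin resistance, and it retains pBluescript-type remnants (f1 ori, lac promoter/operator, lacZα fragment, T3 and T7 promoters).

The payload consists of two tandem expression units in the same orientation. The first is driven by a chicken β-actin promoter with the chimeric β-actin/β-globin intron (the promoter is annotated only in the depositor sequence). It encodes the Arabidopsis GA receptor GID1A fused to the tripartite VPR activator (VP16-derived repeats, the p65/RELA activation region and the Epstein-Barr virus Rta activation domain). An EMCV IRES then allows translation of hygromycin phosphotransferase from the same transcript, and a WPRE enhances expression. The second unit uses the mouse PGK promoter to express an N-terminal fragment of the DELLA protein GAI fused to TagBFP and Staphylococcus aureus Cas9, named as nuclease-dead in the record, with a nucleoplasmin NLS.

Because GID1 binds GAI only in the presence of gibberellin, adding GA recruits VPR to the DNA-bound dCas9 and switches on transcription of the targeted gene. Hygromycin selects integrants and blue fluorescence reports dCas9 expression. No guide RNA cassette is annotated, so an S. aureus-compatible guide would presumably be supplied separately. The noted synonymous PYL1 mutation is recorded as inherited from the parent plasmid, although no PYL1 feature appears in the tables. The two sequence records differ by only two nucleotides.
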