Features (pLannotate 1.2.2; 26 found; start..end, strand, type, name):
      7..284     +  promoter       chicken β-actin promoter: No description available
    286..1303    +  intron         chimeric intron: chimera between introns from chicken β-actin and rabbit β-globin
   1364..2398    +  CDS            GID1A: GID1A_ARATH - Also known as CXE10, GID1L1. Experimental evidence at protein level: Swiss-Prot protein existence level 1. Functions as soluble gibberellin (GA) receptor. GA is an essential hormone that regulates growth and development in plants. Binds with high affinity the biologically active gibberellin GA4, but has no affinity for the biologically inactive GAs. In response to GA, interacts with specific DELLA proteins, known as repressors of GA- induced growth, and targets them for degradation via proteasome. Seems to be required for GA signaling that controls root growth, seed germination,
   2435..2457    +  CDS            VP48 (fragment): 3 tandem repeats of the minimal activation domain of herpes simplex virus VP16 (Cheng et al., 2013)
   2609..3403    +  CDS            RELA (fragment): TF65_HUMAN - Also known as NFKB3. Experimental evidence at protein level: Swiss-Prot protein existence level 1. NF-kappa-B is a pleiotropic transcription factor present in almost all cell types and is the endpoint of a series of signal transduction events that are initiated by a vast array of stimuli related to many biological processes such as inflammation, immunity, differentiation, cell growth, tumorigenesis and apoptosis. NF-kappa-B is a homo- or heterodimeric complex formed by the Rel-like domain- containing proteins RELA/p65, RELB, NFKB1/p105, NFKB1/p50, REL and NFKB2/p52. The heterodime
   3422..3991    +  CDS            Rta AD: transcriptional activation domain from the human herpesvirus 4 (Epstein-Barr virus) replication and transcription activator Rta/BRLF1 (Hardwick et al., 1992; Chavez et al., 2015)
   4009..4594    +  misc_feature   IRES2: internal ribosome entry site (IRES) of the encephalomyocarditis virus (EMCV)
   4624..5644    +  CDS            HygR (fragment): aminoglycoside phosphotransferase from E. coli; aph(4)-Ia; confers resistance to hygromycin
   5664..5682    +  misc_feature   MCS (fragment): pBluescript multiple cloning site
   5682..6270    +  misc_feature   WPRE: woodchuck hepatitis virus posttranscriptional regulatory element
   6291..6790    +  promoter       PGK promoter: mouse phosphoglycerate kinase 1 promoter
   6820..7113    +  CDS            GAI (fragment): GAI_ARATH - Also known as RGA2 From Arabidopsis thaliana (Mouse-ear cress).
   7123..7821    +  CDS            TagBFP: TagBFP is a basic (constitutively fluorescent) blue fluorescent protein published in 2008, derived from Entacmaea quadricolor. It is reported to be a very rapidly-maturing monomer with very low acid sensitivity.
   7888..11043   +  CDS            cas9: CAS9_STAAU - Experimental evidence at protein level: Swiss-Prot protein existence level 1. CRISPR (clustered regularly interspaced short palindromic repeat) is an adaptive immune system that provides protection against mobile genetic elements (viruses, transposable elements and conjugative plasmids). CRISPR clusters contain spacers, sequences complementary to antecedent mobile elements, and target invading nucleic acids. CRISPR clusters are transcribed and processed into CRISPR RNA (crRNA). In type II CRISPR systems correct processing of pre-crRNA requires a trans- encoded small RNA (tracrRNA)
  11044..11091   +  CDS            nucleoplasmin NLS: bipartite nuclear localization signal from nucleoplasmin
  11394..11412   -  promoter       T3 promoter: promoter for bacteriophage T3 RNA polymerase
  11455..11477   -  protein_bind   lac operator (fragment): The lac repressor binds to the lac operator to inhibit transcription in E. coli. This inhibition can be relieved by adding lactose or isopropyl-β-D-thiogalactopyranoside (IPTG). lac repressor encoded by lacI
  11481..11511   -  promoter       lac promoter: promoter for the E. coli lac operon
  11526..11547   -  protein_bind   CAP binding site: CAP binding activates transcription in the presence of cAMP. E. coli catabolite activator protein
  11560..11652   -  CDS            lacI (fragment): lac repressor; lacI; The lac repressor binds to the lac operator to inhibit transcription in E. coli. This inhibition can be relieved by adding lactose or isopropyl-β-D-thiogalactopyranoside (IPTG).
  11835..12423   -  rep_origin     ori: high-copy-number ColE1/pMB1/pBR322/pUC origin of replication
  12594..13454   -  CDS            AmpR: β-lactamase; bla; confers resistance to ampicillin, carbenicillin, and related antibiotics
  13455..13559   -  promoter       AmpR promoter: bla
  13612..14040   -  rep_origin     f1 ori (sequence partly withheld): f1 bacteriophage origin of replication; arrow indicates direction of (+) strand synthesis
  14045..14200   -  CDS            lacZα (fragment): LacZα fragment of β-galactosidase; lacZ fragment
  14208..14226   +  promoter       T7 promoter: promoter for bacteriophage T7 RNA polymerase
>Addgene plasmid #170808 | pW210-pPB-GA-inducible-CRISPRa-sa_dCas9-VPR-hygR | depositor full sequence | sequence record 331354 | pW210-pPB-GA-inducible-CRISPRa-sa_dCas9-VPR-hygR sequence 14593 bps
CCATGGTCGAGGTGAGCCCCACGTTCTGCTTCACTCTCCCCATCTCCCCCCCCTCCCCACCCCCAATTTT
GTATTTATTTATTTTTTAATTATTTTGTGCAGCGATGGGGGCGGGGGGGGGGGGGGGGCGCGCGCCAGGC
GGGGCGGGGCGGGGCGAGGGGCGGGGCGGGGCGAGGCGGAGAGGTGCGGCGGCAGCCAATCAGAGCGGCG
CGCTCCGAAAGTTTCCTTTTATGGCGAGGCGGCGGCGGCGGCGGCCCTATAAAAAGCGAAGCGCGCGGCG
GGCGGGGAGTCGCTGCGACGCTGCCTTCGCCCCGTGCCCCGCTCCGCCGCCGCCTCGCGCCGCCCGCCCC
GGCTCTGACTGACCGCGTTACTCCCACAGGTGAGCGGGCGGGACGGCCCTTCTCCTCCGGGCTGTAATTA
GCGCTTGGTTTAATGACGGCTTGTTTCTTTTCTGTGGCTGCGTGAAAGCCTTGAGGGGCTCCGGGAGGGC
CCTTTGTGCGGGGGGAGCGGCTCGGGGGGTGCGTGCGTGTGTGTGTGCGTGGGGAGCGCCGCGTGCGGCT
CCGCGCTGCCCGGCGGCTGTGAGCGCTGCGGGCGCGGCGCGGGGCTTTGTGCGCTCCGCAGTGTGCGCGA
GGGGAGCGCGGCCGGGGGCGGTGCCCCGCGGTGCGGGGGGGGCTGCGAGGGGAACAAAGGCTGCGTGCGG
GGTGTGTGCGTGGGGGGGTGAGCAGGGGGTGTGGGCGCGTCGGTCGGGCTGCAACCCCCCCTGCACCCCC
CTCCCCGAGTTGCTGAGCACGGCCCGGCTTCGGGTGCGGGGCTCCGTACGGGGCGTGGCGCGGGGCTCGC
CGTGCCGGGCGGGGGGTGGCGGCAGGTGGGGGTGCCGGGCGGGGCGGGGCCGCCTCGGGCCGGGGAGGGC
TCGGGGGAGGGGCGCGGCGGCCCCCGGAGCGCCGGCGGCTGTCGAGGCGCGGCGAGCCGCAGCCATTGCC
TTTTATGGTAATCGTGCGAGAGGGCGCAGGGACTTCCTTTGTCCCAAATCTGTGCGGAGCCGAAATCTGG
GAGGCGCCGCCGCACCCCCTCTAGCGGGCGCGGGGCGAAGCGGTGCGGCGCCGGCAGGAAGGAAATGGGC
GGGGAGGGCCTTCGTGCGTCGCCGCGCCGCCGTCCCCTTCTCCCTCTCCAGCCTCGGGGCTGTCCGCGGG
GGGACGGCTGCCTTCGGGGGGGACGGGGCAGGGCGGGGTTCGGCTTCTGGCGTGTGACCGGCGGCTCTAG
AGCCTCTGCTAACCATGTTCATGCCTTCTTCTTTTTCCTACAGCTCCTGGGCAACGTGCTGGTTATTGTG
CTGTCTCATCATTTTGGCAAAGAATTCGCCACCATGGCTGCGAGCGATGAAGTTAATCTTATTGAGAGCA
GAACAGTGGTTCCTCTCAATACATGGGTTTTAATATCCAACTTCAAAGTAGCCTACAATATCCTTCGTCG
CCCTGATGGAACCTTTAACCGACACTTAGCTGAGTATCTAGACCGTAAAGTCACTGCAAACGCCAATCCG
GTTGATGGGGTTTTCTCGTTCGATGTCTTGATTGATCGCAGGATCAATCTTCTAAGCAGAGTCTATAGAC
CAGCTTATGCAGATCAAGAGCAACCTCCTAGTATTTTAGATCTCGAGAAGCCTGTTGATGGCGACATTGT
CCCTGTTATATTGTTCTTCCATGGAGGTAGCTTTGCTCATTCTTCTGCAAACAGTGCCATCTACGATACT
CTTTGTCGCAGGCTTGTTGGTTTGTGCAAGTGTGTTGTTGTCTCTGTGAATTATCGGCGTGCACCAGAGA
ATCCATACCCTTGTGCTTATGATGATGGTTGGATTGCTCTTAATTGGGTTAACTCGAGATCTTGGCTTAA
ATCCAAGAAAGACTCAAAGGTCCATATTTTCTTGGCTGGTGATAGCTCTGGAGGTAACATCGCGCATAAT
GTGGCTTTAAGAGCGGGTGAATCGGGAATCGATGTTTTGGGGAACATTCTGCTGAATCCTATGTTTGGTG
GGAATGAGAGAACGGAGTCTGAGAAAAGTTTGGATGGGAAATACTTTGTGACGGTTAGAGACCGCGATTG
GTACTGGAAAGCGTTTTTACCCGAGGGAGAAGATAGAGAGCATCCAGCGTGTAATCCGTTTAGCCCGAGA
GGGAAAAGCTTAGAAGGAGTGAGTTTCCCCAAGAGTCTTGTGGTTGTCGCGGGTTTGGATTTGATTAGAG
ATTGGCAGTTGGCATACGCGGAAGGGCTCAAGAAAGCGGGTCAAGAGGTTAAGCTTATGCATTTAGAGAA
AGCAACTGTTGGGTTTTACCTCTTGCCTAATAACAATCATTTCCATAATGTTATGGATGAGATTTCGGCG
TTTGTAAACGCGGAATGTGAATTCTCAAGCGCTGCAGGTACTAGTGATGCTTTAGACGATTTTGACTTAG
ATATGCTTGGTTCAGACGCGTTAGACGACTTCGACCTAGACATGTTAGGCTCAGATGCATTGGACGACTT
CGATTTAGATATGTTGGGCTCCGATGCCCTAGATGACTTTGATCTAGATATGCTAGGTAGTCCCAAAAAG
AAGAGGAAAGTGGGATCCCAGTATCTGCCCGACACAGATGATAGACACCGAATCGAAGAGAAACGCAAGC
GAACGTATGAAACCTTCAAATCGATCATGAAGAAATCGCCCTTCTCGGGTCCGACCGATCCCAGGCCCCC
ACCGAGAAGGATTGCGGTCCCGTCCCGCTCGTCGGCCAGCGTGCCGAAGCCTGCGCCGCAGCCCTACCCC
TTCACGTCGAGCCTGAGCACAATCAATTATGACGAGTTCCCGACGATGGTGTTCCCCTCGGGACAAATCT
CACAAGCCTCGGCGCTCGCACCAGCGCCTCCCCAAGTCCTTCCGCAAGCGCCTGCCCCAGCGCCTGCACC
GGCAATGGTGTCCGCCCTCGCACAGGCCCCTGCGCCCGTCCCCGTGCTCGCGCCTGGACCGCCCCAGGCG
GTCGCTCCACCGGCTCCGAAGCCGACGCAGGCCGGAGAGGGAACACTCTCCGAAGCACTTCTTCAACTCC
AGTTTGATGACGAGGATCTTGGAGCACTCCTTGGAAACTCGACAGACCCTGCGGTGTTTACCGACCTCGC
GTCAGTAGATAACTCCGAATTTCAGCAGCTTTTGAACCAGGGTATCCCGGTCGCGCCACATACAACGGAG
CCCATGTTGATGGAATACCCCGAAGCAATCACGAGACTTGTGACGGGAGCGCAGCGGCCTCCCGATCCCG
CACCCGCACCTTTGGGGGCACCTGGCCTCCCTAACGGACTTTTGAGCGGCGACGAGGATTTCTCCTCCAT
CGCCGATATGGATTTCTCAGCCTTGCTGTCACAGATTTCCAGCGGCTCTGGCAGCGGCAGCCGGGATTCC
AGGGAAGGGATGTTTTTGCCGAAGCCTGAGGCCGGCTCCGCTATTAGTGACGTGTTTGAGGGCCGCGAGG
TGTGCCAGCCAAAACGAATCCGGCCATTTCATCCTCCAGGAAGTCCATGGGCCAACCGCCCACTCCCCGC
CAGCCTCGCACCAACACCAACCGGTCCAGTACATGAGCCAGTCGGGTCACTGACCCCGGCACCAGTCCCT
CAGCCACTGGATCCAGCGCCCGCAGTGACTCCCGAGGCCAGTCACCTGTTGGAGGATCCCGATGAAGAGA
CGAGCCAGGCTGTCAAAGCCCTTCGGGAGATGGCCGATACTGTGATTCCCCAGAAGGAAGAGGCTGCAAT
CTGTGGCCAAATGGACCTTTCCCATCCGCCCCCAAGGGGCCATCTGGATGAGCTGACAACCACACTTGAG
TCCATGACCGAGGATCTGAACCTGGACTCACCCCTGACCCCGGAATTGAACGAGATTCTGGATACCTTCC
TGAACGACGAGTGCCTCTTGCATGCCATGCATATCAGCACAGGACTGTCCATCTTCGACACATCTCTGTT
TTGAATTTAAATAATTCGCCCCTCTCCCTCCCCCCCCCCTAACGTTACTGGCCGAAGCCGCTTGGAATAA
GGCCGGTGTGCGTTTGTCTATATGTTATTTTCCACCATATTGCCGTCTTTTGGCAATGTGAGGGCCCGGA
AACCTGGCCCTGTCTTCTTGACGAGCATTCCTAGGGGTCTTTCCCCTCTCGCCAAAGGAATGCAAGGTCT
GTTGAATGTCGTGAAGGAAGCAGTTCCTCTGGAAGCTTCTTGAAGACAAACAACGTCTGTAGCGACCCTT
TGCAGGCAGCGGAACCCCCCACCTGGCGACAGGTGCCTCTGCGGCCAAAAGCCACGTGTATAAGATACAC
CTGCAAAGGCGGCACAACCCCAGTGCCACGTTGTGAGTTGGATAGTTGTGGAAAGAGTCAAATGGCTCTC
CTCAAGCGTATTCAACAAGGGGCTGAAGGATGCCCAGAAGGTACCCCATTGTATGGGATCTGATCTGGGG
CCTCGGTGCACATGCTTTACGTGTGTTTAGTCGAGGTTAAAAAACGTCTAGGCCCCCCGAACCACGGGGA
CGTGGTTTTCCTTTGAAAAACACGATGATAATATGGCCACAACCGGATCCGGAGCTACCATGGATAGATC
CGGAAAGCCTGAACTCACCGCGACGTCTGTCGAGAAGTTTCTGATCGAAAAGTTCGACAGCGTCTCCGAC
CTGATGCAGCTCTCGGAGGGCGAAGAATCTCGTGCTTTCAGCTTCGATGTAGGAGGGCGTGGATATGTCC
TGCGGGTAAATAGCTGCGCCGATGGTTTCTACAAAGATCGTTATGTTTATCGGCACTTTGCATCGGCCGC
GCTCCCGATTCCGGAAGTGCTTGACATTGGGGAATTCAGCGAGAGCCTGACCTATTGCATCTCCCGCCGT
GCACAGGGTGTCACGTTGCAAGACCTGCCTGAAACCGAACTGCCCGCTGTTCTGCAGCCGGTCGCGGAGG
CCATGGATGCGATCGCTGCGGCCGATCTTAGCCAGACGAGCGGGTTCGGCCCATTCGGACCGCAAGGAAT
CGGTCAATACACTACATGGCGTGATTTCATATGCGCGATTGCTGATCCCCATGTGTATCACTGGCAAACT
GTGATGGACGACACCGTCAGTGCGTCCGTCGCGCAGGCTCTCGATGAGCTGATGCTTTGGGCCGAGGACT
GCCCCGAAGTCCGGCACCTCGTGCACGCGGATTTCGGCTCCAACAATGTCCTGACGGACAATGGCCGCAT
AACAGCGGTCATTGACTGGAGCGAGGCGATGTTCGGGGATTCCCAATACGAGGTCGCCAACATCTTCTTC
TGGAGGCCGTGGTTGGCTTGTATGGAGCAGCAGACGCGCTACTTCGAGCGGAGGCATCCGGAGCTTGCAG
GATCGCCGCGGCTCCGGGCGTATATGCTCCGCATTGGTCTTGACCAACTCTATCAGAGCTTGGTTGACGG
CAATTTCGATGATGCAGCTTGGGCGCAGGGTCGATGCGACGCAATCGTCCGATCCGGAGCCGGGACTGTC
GGGCGTACACAAATCGCCCGCAGAAGCGCGGCCGTCTGGACCGATGGCTGTGTAGAAGTACTCGCCGATA
GTGGAAACCGACGCCCCAGCACTCGTCCGAGGGCAAAGGAATAGGTTTAAACCATGCAAGCTTGATATCA
AGCTTATCGATAATCAACCTCTGGATTACAAAATTTGTGAAAGATTGACTGGTATTCTTAACTATGTTGC
TCCTTTTACGCTATGTGGATACGCTGCTTTAATGCCTTTGTATCATGCTATTGCTTCCCGTATGGCTTTC
ATTTTCTCCTCCTTGTATAAATCCTGGTTGCTGTCTCTTTATGAGGAGTTGTGGCCCGTTGTCAGGCAAC
GTGGCGTGGTGTGCACTGTGTTTGCTGACGCAACCCCCACTGGTTGGGGCATTGCCACCACCTGTCAGCT
CCTTTCCGGGACTTTCGCTTTCCCCCTCCCTATTGCCACGGCGGAACTCATCGCCGCCTGCCTTGCCCGC
TGCTGGACAGGGGCTCGGCTGTTGGGCACTGACAATTCCGTGGTGTTGTCGGGGAAATCATCGTCCTTTC
CTTGGCTGCTCGCCTGTGTTGCCACCTGGATTCTGCGCGGGACGTCCTTCTGCTACGTCCCTTCGGCCCT
CAATCCAGCGGACCTTCCTTCCCGCGGCCTGCTGCCGGCTCTGCGGCCTCTTCCGCGTCTTCGCCTTCGC
CCTCAGACGAGTCGGATCTCCCTTTGGGCCGCCTCCCCGCATCCTGCAGGTAATTCTACCGGGTAGGGGA
GGCGCTTTTCCCAAGGCAGTCTGGAGCATGCGCTTTAGCAGCCCCGCTGGGCACTTGGCGCTACACAAGT
GGCCTCTGGCCTCGCACACATTCCACATCCACCGGTAGGCGCCAACCGGCTCCGTTCTTTGGTGGCCCCT
TCGCGCCACCTTCTACTCCTCCCCTAGTCAGGAAGTTCCCCCCCGCCCCGCAGCTCGCGTCGTGCAGGAC
GTGACAAATGGAAGTAGCACGTCTCACTAGGCTCGTGCAGATGGACAGCACCGCTGAGCAATGGAAGCGG
GTAGGCCTTTGGGGCAGCGGCCAATAGCAGCTTTGCTCCTTCGCTTTCTGGGCTCAGAGGCTGGGAAGGG
GTGGGTCCGGGGGCGGGCTCAGGGGCGGGCTCAGGGGCGGGGCGGGCGCCCGAAGGTCCTCCGGAGGCCC
GGCATTCTGCACGCTTCAAAAGCGCACGTCTGCCGCGCTGTTCTCCTCTTCCTCATCTCCGGGCCTTTCG
ACCTGCAGCCCAAGCTTGTCGACGCCACCATGAAGAGAGATCATCATCATCATCATCATCAAGATAAGAA
GACTATGATGATGAATGAAGAAGACGACGGTAACGGCATGGATGAGCTTCTAGCTGTTCTTGGTTACAAG
GTTAGGTCATCCGAAATGGCTGATGTTGCTCAGAAACTCGAGCAGCTTGAAGTTATGATGTCTAATGTTC
AAGAAGACGATCTTTCTCAACTCGCTACTGAGACTGTTCACTATAATCCGGCGGAGCTTTACACGTGGCT
TGATTCTATGCTCACCGACCTTAATCATATGTCAAGCGCTGCAGGTGCTACCATGAGCGAGCTGATTAAG
GAGAACATGCACATGAAGCTGTACATGGAGGGCACCGTGGACAACCATCACTTCAAGTGCACATCCGAGG
GCGAAGGCAAGCCCTACGAGGGCACCCAGACCATGAGAATCAAGGTGGTCGAGGGCGGCCCTCTCCCCTT
CGCCTTCGACATCCTGGCTACTAGCTTCCTCTACGGCAGCAAGACCTTCATCAACCACACCCAGGGCATC
CCCGACTTCTTCAAGCAGTCCTTCCCTGAGGGCTTCACATGGGAGAGAGTCACCACATACGAAGACGGGG
GCGTGCTGACCGCTACCCAGGACACCAGCCTCCAGGACGGCTGCCTCATCTACAACGTCAAGATCAGAGG
GGTGAACTTCACATCCAACGGCCCTGTGATGCAGAAGAAAACACTCGGCTGGGAGGCCTTCACCGAGACG
CTGTACCCCGCTGACGGCGGCCTGGAAGGCAGAAACGACATGGCCCTGAAGCTCGTGGGCGGGAGCCATC
TGATCGCAAACATCAAGACCACATATAGATCCAAGAAACCCGCTAAGAACCTCAAGATGCCTGGCGTCTA
CTATGTGGACTACAGACTGGAAAGAATCAAGGAGGCCAACAACGAGACCTACGTCGAGCAGCACGAGGTG
GCAGTGGCCAGATACTGCGACCTCCCTAGCAAACTGGGGCACAAGCTTAATGGTGGAGGCTCTGGAATGG
CCCCAAAGAAGAAGCGGAAGGTCGGTATCCACGGAGTCCCAGCAGCCAAGCGGAACTACATCCTGGGCCT
GGCCATCGGCATCACCAGCGTGGGCTACGGCATCATCGACTACGAGACACGGGACGTGATCGATGCCGGC
GTGCGGCTGTTCAAAGAGGCCAACGTGGAAAACAACGAGGGCAGGCGGAGCAAGAGAGGCGCCAGAAGGC
TGAAGCGGCGGAGGCGGCATAGAATCCAGAGAGTGAAGAAGCTGCTGTTCGACTACAACCTGCTGACCGA
CCACAGCGAGCTGAGCGGCATCAACCCCTACGAGGCCAGAGTGAAGGGCCTGAGCCAGAAGCTGAGCGAG
GAAGAGTTCTCTGCCGCCCTGCTGCACCTGGCCAAGAGAAGAGGCGTGCACAACGTGAACGAGGTGGAAG
AGGACACCGGCAACGAGCTGTCCACCAAAGAGCAGATCAGCCGGAACAGCAAGGCCCTGGAAGAGAAATA
CGTGGCCGAACTGCAGCTGGAACGGCTGAAGAAAGACGGCGAAGTGCGGGGCAGCATCAACAGATTCAAG
ACCAGCGACTACGTGAAAGAAGCCAAACAGCTGCTGAAGGTGCAGAAGGCCTACCACCAGCTGGACCAGA
GCTTCATCGACACCTACATCGACCTGCTGGAAACCCGGCGGACCTACTATGAGGGACCTGGCGAGGGCAG
CCCCTTCGGCTGGAAGGACATCAAAGAATGGTACGAGATGCTGATGGGCCACTGCACCTACTTCCCCGAG
GAACTGCGGAGCGTGAAGTACGCCTACAACGCCGACCTGTACAACGCCCTGAACGACCTGAACAATCTCG
TGATCACCAGGGACGAGAACGAGAAGCTGGAATATTACGAGAAGTTCCAGATCATCGAGAACGTGTTCAA
GCAGAAGAAGAAGCCCACCCTGAAGCAGATCGCCAAAGAAATCCTCGTGAACGAAGAGGATATTAAGGGC
TACAGAGTGACCAGCACCGGCAAGCCCGAGTTCACCAACCTGAAGGTGTACCACGACATCAAGGACATTA
CCGCCCGGAAAGAGATTATTGAGAACGCCGAGCTGCTGGATCAGATTGCCAAGATCCTGACCATCTACCA
GAGCAGCGAGGACATCCAGGAAGAACTGACCAATCTGAACTCCGAGCTGACCCAGGAAGAGATCGAGCAG
ATCTCTAATCTGAAGGGCTATACCGGCACCCACAACCTGAGCCTGAAGGCCATCAACCTGATCCTGGACG
AGCTGTGGCACACCAACGACAACCAGATCGCTATCTTCAACCGGCTGAAGCTGGTGCCCAAGAAGGTGGA
CCTGTCCCAGCAGAAAGAGATCCCCACCACCCTGGTGGACGACTTCATCCTGAGCCCCGTCGTGAAGAGA
AGCTTCATCCAGAGCATCAAAGTGATCAACGCCATCATCAAGAAGTACGGCCTGCCCAACGACATCATTA
TCGAGCTGGCCCGCGAGAAGAACTCCAAGGACGCCCAGAAAATGATCAACGAGATGCAGAAGCGGAACCG
GCAGACCAACGAGCGGATCGAGGAAATCATCCGGACCACCGGCAAAGAGAACGCCAAGTACCTGATCGAG
AAGATCAAGCTGCACGACATGCAGGAAGGCAAGTGCCTGTACAGCCTGGAAGCCATCCCTCTGGAAGATC
TGCTGAACAACCCCTTCAACTATGAGGTGGACCACATCATCCCCAGAAGCGTGTCCTTCGACAACAGCTT
CAACAACAAGGTGCTCGTGAAGCAGGAAGAAGCCAGCAAGAAGGGCAACCGGACCCCATTCCAGTACCTG
AGCAGCAGCGACAGCAAGATCAGCTACGAAACCTTCAAGAAGCACATCCTGAATCTGGCCAAGGGCAAGG
GCAGAATCAGCAAGACCAAGAAAGAGTATCTGCTGGAAGAACGGGACATCAACAGGTTCTCCGTGCAGAA
AGACTTCATCAACCGGAACCTGGTGGATACCAGATACGCCACCAGAGGCCTGATGAACCTGCTGCGGAGC
TACTTCAGAGTGAACAACCTGGACGTGAAAGTGAAGTCCATCAATGGCGGCTTCACCAGCTTTCTGCGGC
GGAAGTGGAAGTTTAAGAAAGAGCGGAACAAGGGGTACAAGCACCACGCCGAGGACGCCCTGATCATTGC
CAACGCCGATTTCATCTTCAAAGAGTGGAAGAAACTGGACAAGGCCAAAAAAGTGATGGAAAACCAGATG
TTCGAGGAAAAGCAGGCCGAGAGCATGCCCGAGATCGAAACCGAGCAGGAGTACAAAGAGATCTTCATCA
CCCCCCACCAGATCAAGCACATTAAGGACTTCAAGGACTACAAGTACAGCCACCGGGTGGACAAGAAGCC
TAATAGAGAGCTGATTAACGACACCCTGTACTCCACCCGGAAGGACGACAAGGGCAACACCCTGATCGTG
AACAATCTGAACGGCCTGTACGACAAGGACAATGACAAGCTGAAAAAGCTGATCAACAAGAGCCCCGAAA
AGCTGCTGATGTACCACCACGACCCCCAGACCTACCAGAAACTGAAGCTGATTATGGAACAGTACGGCGA
CGAGAAGAATCCCCTGTACAAGTACTACGAGGAAACCGGGAACTACCTGACCAAGTACTCCAAAAAGGAC
AACGGCCCCGTGATCAAGAAGATTAAGTATTACGGCAACAAACTGAACGCCCATCTGGACATCACCGACG
ACTACCCCAACAGCAGAAACAAGGTCGTGAAGCTGTCCCTGAAGCCCTACAGATTCGACGTGTACCTGGA
CAATGGCGTGTACAAGTTCGTGACCGTGAAGAATCTGGATGTGATCAAAAAAGAAAACTACTACGAAGTG
AATAGCAAGTGCTATGAGGAAGCTAAGAAGCTGAAGAAGATCAGCAACCAGGCCGAGTTTATCGCCTCCT
TCTACAACAACGATCTGATCAAGATCAACGGCGAGCTGTATAGAGTGATCGGCGTGAACAACGACCTGCT
GAACCGGATCGAAGTGAACATGATCGACATCACCTACCGCGAGTACCTGGAAAACATGAACGACAAGAGG
CCCCCCAGGATCATTAAGACAATCGCCTCCAAGACCCAGAGCATTAAGAAGTACAGCACAGACATTCTGG
GCAACCTGTATGAAGTGAAATCTAAGAAGCACCCTCAGATCATCAAAAAGGGCAAAAGGCCGGCGGCCAC
GAAAAAGGCCGGCCAGGCAAAAAAGAAAAAGTAACTCGAGCTAGTTAAAAGTTTTGTTACTTTATAGAAG
AAATTTTGAGTTTTTGTTTTTTTTTAATAAATAAATAAACATAAATAAATTGTTTGTTGAATTTATTATT
AGTATGTAAGTGTAAATATAATAAAACTTAATATCTATTCAAATTAATAAATAAACCTCGATATACAGAC
CGATAAAACACATGCGTCAATTTTACGCATGATTATCTTTAACGTACGTCACAATATGATTATCTTTCTA
GGGTTAATCTAGTATACGCGTATGCGGCCGCTTAATTAATCCAGCTTTTGTTCCCTTTAGTGAGGGTTAA
TTGCGCGCTTGGCGTAATCATGGTCATAGCTGTTTCCTGTGTGAAATTGTTATCCGCTCACAATTCCACA
CAACATACGAGCCGGAAGCATAAAGTGTAAAGCCTGGGGTGCCTAATGAGTGAGCTAACTCACATTAATT
GCGTTGCGCTCACTGCCCGCTTTCCAGTCGGGAAACCTGTCGTGCCAGCTGCATTAATGAATCGGCCAAC
GCGCGGGGAGAGGCGGTTTGCGTATTGGGCGCTCTTCCGCTTCCTCGCTCACTGACTCGCTGCGCTCGGT
CGTTCGGCTGCGGCGAGCGGTATCAGCTCACTCAAAGGCGGTAATACGGTTATCCACAGAATCAGGGGAT
AACGCAGGAAAGAACATGTGAGCAAAAGGCCAGCAAAAGGCCAGGAACCGTAAAAAGGCCGCGTTGCTGG
CGTTTTTCCATAGGCTCCGCCCCCCTGACGAGCATCACAAAAATCGACGCTCAAGTCAGAGGTGGCGAAA
CCCGACAGGACTATAAAGATACCAGGCGTTTCCCCCTGGAAGCTCCCTCGTGCGCTCTCCTGTTCCGACC
CTGCCGCTTACCGGATACCTGTCCGCCTTTCTCCCTTCGGGAAGCGTGGCGCTTTCTCATAGCTCACGCT
GTAGGTATCTCAGTTCGGTGTAGGTCGTTCGCTCCAAGCTGGGCTGTGTGCACGAACCCCCCGTTCAGCC
CGACCGCTGCGCCTTATCCGGTAACTATCGTCTTGAGTCCAACCCGGTAAGACACGACTTATCGCCACTG
GCAGCAGCCACTGGTAACAGGATTAGCAGAGCGAGGTATGTAGGCGGTGCTACAGAGTTCTTGAAGTGGT
GGCCTAACTACGGCTACACTAGAAGGACAGTATTTGGTATCTGCGCTCTGCTGAAGCCAGTTACCTTCGG
AAAAAGAGTTGGTAGCTCTTGATCCGGCAAACAAACCACCGCTGGTAGCGGTGGTTTTTTTGTTTGCAAG
CAGCAGATTACGCGCAGAAAAAAAGGATCTCAAGAAGATCCTTTGATCTTTTCTACGGGGTCTGACGCTC
AGTGGAACGAAAACTCACGTTAAGGGATTTTGGTCATGAGATTATCAAAAAGGATCTTCACCTAGATCCT
TTTAAATTAAAAATGAAGTTTTAAATCAATCTAAAGTATATATGAGTAAACTTGGTCTGACAGTTACCAA
TGCTTAATCAGTGAGGCACCTATCTCAGCGATCTGTCTATTTCGTTCATCCATAGTTGCCTGACTCCCCG
TCGTGTAGATAACTACGATACGGGAGGGCTTACCATCTGGCCCCAGTGCTGCAATGATACCGCGAGACCC
ACGCTCACCGGCTCCAGATTTATCAGCAATAAACCAGCCAGCCGGAAGGGCCGAGCGCAGAAGTGGTCCT
GCAACTTTATCCGCCTCCATCCAGTCTATTAATTGTTGCCGGGAAGCTAGAGTAAGTAGTTCGCCAGTTA
ATAGTTTGCGCAACGTTGTTGCCATTGCTACAGGCATCGTGGTGTCACGCTCGTCGTTTGGTATGGCTTC
ATTCAGCTCCGGTTCCCAACGATCAAGGCGAGTTACATGATCCCCCATGTTGTGCAAAAAAGCGGTTAGC
TCCTTCGGTCCTCCGATCGTTGTCAGAAGTAAGTTGGCCGCAGTGTTATCACTCATGGTTATGGCAGCAC
TGCATAATTCTCTTACTGTCATGCCATCCGTAAGATGCTTTTCTGTGACTGGTGAGTACTCAACCAAGTC
ATTCTGAGAATAGTGTATGCGGCGACCGAGTTGCTCTTGCCCGGCGTCAATACGGGATAATACCGCGCCA
CATAGCAGAACTTTAAAAGTGCTCATCATTGGAAAACGTTCTTCGGGGCGAAAACTCTCAAGGATCTTAC
CGCTGTTGAGATCCAGTTCGATGTAACCCACTCGTGCACCCAACTGATCTTCAGCATCTTTTACTTTCAC
CAGCGTTTCTGGGTGAGCAAAAACAGGAAGGCAAAATGCCGCAAAAAAGGGAATAAGGGCGACACGGAAA
TGTTGAATACTCATACTCTTCCTTTTTCAATATTATTGAAGCATTTATCAGGGTTATTGTCTCATGAGCG
GATACATATTTGAATGTATTTAGAAAAATAAACAAATAGGGGTTCCGCGCACATTTCCCCGAAAAGTGCC
ACCTAAATTGTAAGCGTTAATATTTTGTTAAAATTCGCGTTAAATTTTTGTTAAATCAGCTCATTTTTTA
ACCAATAGGCCGAAATCGGCAAAATCCCTTATAAATCAAAAGAATAGACCGAGATAGGGT
[37 nt withheld, positions 13711-13747]
AAAGAACGTGGACTCCAACGTCAAAGG
[49 nt withheld, positions 13775-13823]
T
[91 nt withheld, positions 13825-13915]
G
[124 nt withheld, positions 13917-14040]
CCCATTCGCCATTCAGGCTGCGCAACTGTTGGGAAGGGCGATCGGTGCGGGCCTCTTCGCTATTACGCCA
GCTGGCGAAAGGGGGATGTGCTGCAAGGCGATTAAGTTGGGTAACGCCAGGGTTTTCCCAGTCACGACGT
TGTAAAACGACGGCCAGTGAGCGCGCGTAATACGACTCACTATAGGGCGAATTGGGGCGCGCCATTCTAG
ATTAACCCTAGAAAGATAGTCTGCGTAAAATTGACGCATGCATTCTTGAAATATTGCTCTCTCTTTCTAA
ATAGCGCGAATCCGTCGCTGTGCATTTAGGACATCTCAGTCGCCGCTTGGAGCTCCCGTGAGGCGTGCTT
GTCAATGCGGTAAGTGTCACTGATTTTGAACTATAACGACCGCGTGAGTCAAAATGACGCATGATTATCT
TTTACGTGACTTTTAAGATTTAACTCATACGATAATTATATTGTTATTTCATGTTCTACTTACGTGATAA
CTTATTATATATATATTTTCTTGTTATAGATATCAACTAGAATGCTAGCATGGGCCCAGATCT
