Features (pLannotate 1.2.2; 25 found; start..end, strand, type, name):
    285..1301    +  intron         chimeric intron: chimera between introns from chicken β-actin and rabbit β-globin
   1362..2396    +  CDS            GID1A: GID1A_ARATH - Also known as CXE10, GID1L1. Experimental evidence at protein level: Swiss-Prot protein existence level 1. Functions as soluble gibberellin (GA) receptor. GA is an essential hormone that regulates growth and development in plants. Binds with high affinity the biologically active gibberellin GA4, but has no affinity for the biologically inactive GAs. In response to GA, interacts with specific DELLA proteins, known as repressors of GA- induced growth, and targets them for degradation via proteasome. Seems to be required for GA signaling that controls root growth, seed germination,
   2433..2455    +  CDS            VP48 (fragment): 3 tandem repeats of the minimal activation domain of herpes simplex virus VP16 (Cheng et al., 2013)
   2607..3401    +  CDS            RELA (fragment): TF65_HUMAN - Also known as NFKB3. Experimental evidence at protein level: Swiss-Prot protein existence level 1. NF-kappa-B is a pleiotropic transcription factor present in almost all cell types and is the endpoint of a series of signal transduction events that are initiated by a vast array of stimuli related to many biological processes such as inflammation, immunity, differentiation, cell growth, tumorigenesis and apoptosis. NF-kappa-B is a homo- or heterodimeric complex formed by the Rel-like domain- containing proteins RELA/p65, RELB, NFKB1/p105, NFKB1/p50, REL and NFKB2/p52. The heterodime
   3420..3989    +  CDS            Rta AD: transcriptional activation domain from the human herpesvirus 4 (Epstein-Barr virus) replication and transcription activator Rta/BRLF1 (Hardwick et al., 1992; Chavez et al., 2015)
   4007..4592    +  misc_feature   IRES2: internal ribosome entry site (IRES) of the encephalomyocarditis virus (EMCV)
   4622..5642    +  CDS            HygR (fragment): aminoglycoside phosphotransferase from E. coli; aph(4)-Ia; confers resistance to hygromycin
   5662..5680    +  misc_feature   MCS (fragment): pBluescript multiple cloning site
   5680..6268    +  misc_feature   WPRE: woodchuck hepatitis virus posttranscriptional regulatory element
   6289..6788    +  promoter       PGK promoter: mouse phosphoglycerate kinase 1 promoter
   6818..7111    +  CDS            GAI (fragment): GAI_ARATH - Also known as RGA2 From Arabidopsis thaliana (Mouse-ear cress).
   7121..7819    +  CDS            TagBFP: TagBFP is a basic (constitutively fluorescent) blue fluorescent protein published in 2008, derived from Entacmaea quadricolor. It is reported to be a very rapidly-maturing monomer with very low acid sensitivity.
   7886..11041   +  CDS            cas9: CAS9_STAAU - Experimental evidence at protein level: Swiss-Prot protein existence level 1. CRISPR (clustered regularly interspaced short palindromic repeat) is an adaptive immune system that provides protection against mobile genetic elements (viruses, transposable elements and conjugative plasmids). CRISPR clusters contain spacers, sequences complementary to antecedent mobile elements, and target invading nucleic acids. CRISPR clusters are transcribed and processed into CRISPR RNA (crRNA). In type II CRISPR systems correct processing of pre-crRNA requires a trans- encoded small RNA (tracrRNA)
  11042..11089   +  CDS            nucleoplasmin NLS: bipartite nuclear localization signal from nucleoplasmin
  11392..11410   -  promoter       T3 promoter: promoter for bacteriophage T3 RNA polymerase
  11453..11475   -  protein_bind   lac operator (fragment): The lac repressor binds to the lac operator to inhibit transcription in E. coli. This inhibition can be relieved by adding lactose or isopropyl-β-D-thiogalactopyranoside (IPTG). lac repressor encoded by lacI
  11479..11509   -  promoter       lac promoter: promoter for the E. coli lac operon
  11524..11545   -  protein_bind   CAP binding site: CAP binding activates transcription in the presence of cAMP. E. coli catabolite activator protein
  11558..11650   -  CDS            lacI (fragment): lac repressor; lacI; The lac repressor binds to the lac operator to inhibit transcription in E. coli. This inhibition can be relieved by adding lactose or isopropyl-β-D-thiogalactopyranoside (IPTG).
  11833..12421   -  rep_origin     ori: high-copy-number ColE1/pMB1/pBR322/pUC origin of replication
  12592..13452   -  CDS            AmpR: β-lactamase; bla; confers resistance to ampicillin, carbenicillin, and related antibiotics
  13453..13557   -  promoter       AmpR promoter: bla
  13610..14038   -  rep_origin     f1 ori (sequence partly withheld): f1 bacteriophage origin of replication; arrow indicates direction of (+) strand synthesis
  14043..14198   -  CDS            lacZα (fragment): LacZα fragment of β-galactosidase; lacZ fragment
  14206..14224   +  promoter       T7 promoter: promoter for bacteriophage T7 RNA polymerase
>Addgene plasmid #170808 | pW210-pPB-GA-inducible-CRISPRa-sa_dCas9-VPR-hygR | addgene full sequence | sequence record 334406 | Addgene NGS Result
CCATGGTCGAGGTGAGCCCCACGTTCTGCTTCACTCTCCCCATCTCCCCCCCCTCCCCACCCCCAATTTT
GTATTTATTTATTTTTTAATTATTTTGTGCAGCGATGGGGGCGGGGGGGGGGGGGGGGSGCGCGCCRGGS
GGGGSGGGGSGGGGSGRGGGGSGGGGSGGGGSGRGGSGGRGRGGKGSGGCGGCAGCCAATCAGAGCGGCG
CGCTCCGAAAGTTTCCTTTTATGGCGAGGCGGCGGCGGCGGCGGCCCTATAAAAAGCGAAGCGCGCGGCG
GGCGGGAGTCGCTGCGCGCTGCCTTCGCCCCGTGCCCCGCTCCGCCGCCGCCTCGCGCCGCCCGCCCCGG
CTCTGACTGACCGCGTTACTCCCACAGGTGAGCGGGCGGGACGGCCCTTCTCCTCCGGGCTGTAATTAGC
GCTTGGTTTAATGACGGCTTGTTTCTTTTCTGTGGCTGCGTGAAAGCCTTGAGGGGCTCCGGGAGGGCCC
TTTGTGCGGGGGGAGCGGCTCGGGGGGTGCGTGCGTGTGTGTGTGCGTGGGGAGCGCCGCGTGCGGCTCC
GCGCTGCCCGGCGGCTGTGAGCGCTGCGGGCGCGGCGCGGGGCTTTGTGCGCTCCGCAGTGTGCGCGAGG
GGAGCGCGGCCGGGGGCGGTGCCCCGCGGTGCGGGGGGGGCTGCGAGGGGAACAAAGGCTGCGTGCGGGG
TGTGTGCGTGGGGGGGTGAGCAGGGGGTGTGGGCGCGTCGGTCGGGCTGCAACCCCCCCTGCACCCCCCT
CCCCGAGTTGCTGAGCACGGCCCGGCTTCGGGTGCGGGGCTCCGTACGGGGCGTGGCGCGGGGCTCGCCG
TGCCGGGCGGGGGGTGGCGGCAGGKGGGGGTGCCGGGCGGGGCGGGGCCGCCTCGGGCCGGGGRGGGCTC
GGGGGRGGGGCGCGGCGGCCCCCGGAGCGCCGGCGGCTGTCGAGGCGCGGCGAGCCGCAGCCATTGCCTT
TTATGGTAATCGTGCGAGAGGGCGCAGGGACTTCCTTTGTCCCAAATCTGTGCGGAGCCGAAATCTGGGA
GGCGCCGCCGCACCCCCTCTAGCGGGCGCGGGGCGAAGCGGTGCGGCGCCGGCAGGAAGGAAATGGGCGG
GGAGGGCCTTCGTGCGTCGCCGCGCCGCCGTCCCCTTCTCCCTCTCCAGCCTCGGGGCTGTCCGCGGGGG
GACGGCTGCCTTCGGGGGGGACGGGGCAGGGCGGGGTTCGGCTTCTGGCGTGTGACCGGCGGCTCTAGAG
CCTCTGCTAACCATGTTCATGCCTTCTTCTTTTTCCTACAGCTCCTGGGCAACGTGCTGGTTATTGTGCT
GTCTCATCATTTTGGCAAAGAATTCGCCACCATGGCTGCGAGCGATGAAGTTAATCTTATTGAGAGCAGA
ACAGTGGTTCCTCTCAATACATGGGTTTTAATATCCAACTTCAAAGTAGCCTACAATATCCTTCGTCGCC
CTGATGGAACCTTTAACCGACACTTAGCTGAGTATCTAGACCGTAAAGTCACTGCAAACGCCAATCCGGT
TGATGGGGTTTTCTCGTTCGATGTCTTGATTGATCGCAGGATCAATCTTCTAAGCAGAGTCTATAGACCA
GCTTATGCAGATCAAGAGCAACCTCCTAGTATTTTAGATCTCGAGAAGCCTGTTGATGGCGACATTGTCC
CTGTTATATTGTTCTTCCATGGAGGTAGCTTTGCTCATTCTTCTGCAAACAGTGCCATCTACGATACTCT
TTGTCGCAGGCTTGTTGGTTTGTGCAAGTGTGTTGTTGTCTCTGTGAATTATCGGCGTGCACCAGAGAAT
CCATACCCTTGTGCTTATGATGATGGTTGGATTGCTCTTAATTGGGTTAACTCGAGATCTTGGCTTAAAT
CCAAGAAAGACTCAAAGGTCCATATTTTCTTGGCTGGTGATAGCTCTGGAGGTAACATCGCGCATAATGT
GGCTTTAAGAGCGGGTGAATCGGGAATCGATGTTTTGGGGAACATTCTGCTGAATCCTATGTTTGGTGGG
AATGAGAGAACGGAGTCTGAGAAAAGTTTGGATGGGAAATACTTTGTGACGGTTAGAGACCGCGATTGGT
ACTGGAAAGCGTTTTTACCCGAGGGAGAAGATAGAGAGCATCCAGCGTGTAATCCGTTTAGCCCGAGAGG
GAAAAGCTTAGAAGGAGTGAGTTTCCCCAAGAGTCTTGTGGTTGTCGCGGGTTTGGATTTGATTAGAGAT
TGGCAGTTGGCATACGCGGAAGGGCTCAAGAAAGCGGGTCAAGAGGTTAAGCTTATGCATTTAGAGAAAG
CAACTGTTGGGTTTTACCTCTTGCCTAATAACAATCATTTCCATAATGTTATGGATGAGATTTCGGCGTT
TGTAAACGCGGAATGTGAATTCTCAAGCGCTGCAGGTACTAGTGATGCTTTAGACGATTTTGACTTAGAT
ATGCTTGGTTCAGACGCGTTAGACGACTTCGACCTAGACATGTTAGGCTCAGATGCATTGGACGACTTCG
ATTTAGATATGTTGGGCTCCGATGCCCTAGATGACTTTGATCTAGATATGCTAGGTAGTCCCAAAAAGAA
GAGGAAAGTGGGATCCCAGTATCTGCCCGACACAGATGATAGACACCGAATCGAAGAGAAACGCAAGCGA
ACGTATGAAACCTTCAAATCGATCATGAAGAAATCGCCCTTCTCGGGTCCGACCGATCCCAGGCCCCCAC
CGAGAAGGATTGCGGTCCCGTCCCGCTCGTCGGCCAGCGTGCCGAAGCCTGCGCCGCAGCCCTACCCCTT
CACGTCGAGCCTGAGCACAATCAATTATGACGAGTTCCCGACGATGGTGTTCCCCTCGGGACAAATCTCA
CAAGCCTCGGCGCTCGCACCAGCGCCTCCCCAAGTCCTTCCGCAAGCGCCTGCCCCAGCGCCTGCACCGG
CAATGGTGTCCGCCCTCGCACAGGCCCCTGCGCCCGTCCCCGTGCTCGCGCCTGGACCGCCCCAGGCGGT
CGCTCCACCGGCTCCGAAGCCGACGCAGGCCGGAGAGGGAACACTCTCCGAAGCACTTCTTCAACTCCAG
TTTGATGACGAGGATCTTGGAGCACTCCTTGGAAACTCGACAGACCCTGCGGTGTTTACCGACCTCGCGT
CAGTAGATAACTCCGAATTTCAGCAGCTTTTGAACCAGGGTATCCCGGTCGCGCCACATACAACGGAGCC
CATGTTGATGGAATACCCCGAAGCAATCACGAGACTTGTGACGGGAGCGCAGCGGCCTCCCGATCCCGCA
CCCGCACCTTTGGGGGCACCTGGCCTCCCTAACGGACTTTTGAGCGGCGACGAGGATTTCTCCTCCATCG
CCGATATGGATTTCTCAGCCTTGCTGTCACAGATTTCCAGCGGCTCTGGCAGCGGCAGCCGGGATTCCAG
GGAAGGGATGTTTTTGCCGAAGCCTGAGGCCGGCTCCGCTATTAGTGACGTGTTTGAGGGCCGCGAGGTG
TGCCAGCCAAAACGAATCCGGCCATTTCATCCTCCAGGAAGTCCATGGGCCAACCGCCCACTCCCCGCCA
GCCTCGCACCAACACCAACCGGTCCAGTACATGAGCCAGTCGGGTCACTGACCCCGGCACCAGTCCCTCA
GCCACTGGATCCAGCGCCCGCAGTGACTCCCGAGGCCAGTCACCTGTTGGAGGATCCCGATGAAGAGACG
AGCCAGGCTGTCAAAGCCCTTCGGGAGATGGCCGATACTGTGATTCCCCAGAAGGAAGAGGCTGCAATCT
GTGGCCAAATGGACCTTTCCCATCCGCCCCCAAGGGGCCATCTGGATGAGCTGACAACCACACTTGAGTC
CATGACCGAGGATCTGAACCTGGACTCACCCCTGACCCCGGAATTGAACGAGATTCTGGATACCTTCCTG
AACGACGAGTGCCTCTTGCATGCCATGCATATCAGCACAGGACTGTCCATCTTCGACACATCTCTGTTTT
GAATTTAAATAATTCGCCCCTCTCCCTCCCCCCCCCCTAACGTTACTGGCCGAAGCCGCTTGGAATAAGG
CCGGTGTGCGTTTGTCTATATGTTATTTTCCACCATATTGCCGTCTTTTGGCAATGTGAGGGCCCGGAAA
CCTGGCCCTGTCTTCTTGACGAGCATTCCTAGGGGTCTTTCCCCTCTCGCCAAAGGAATGCAAGGTCTGT
TGAATGTCGTGAAGGAAGCAGTTCCTCTGGAAGCTTCTTGAAGACAAACAACGTCTGTAGCGACCCTTTG
CAGGCAGCGGAACCCCCCACCTGGCGACAGGTGCCTCTGCGGCCAAAAGCCACGTGTATAAGATACACCT
GCAAAGGCGGCACAACCCCAGTGCCACGTTGTGAGTTGGATAGTTGTGGAAAGAGTCAAATGGCTCTCCT
CAAGCGTATTCAACAAGGGGCTGAAGGATGCCCAGAAGGTACCCCATTGTATGGGATCTGATCTGGGGCC
TCGGTGCACATGCTTTACGTGTGTTTAGTCGAGGTTAAAAAACGTCTAGGCCCCCCGAACCACGGGGACG
TGGTTTTCCTTTGAAAAACACGATGATAATATGGCCACAACCGGATCCGGAGCTACCATGGATAGATCCG
GAAAGCCTGAACTCACCGCGACGTCTGTCGAGAAGTTTCTGATCGAAAAGTTCGACAGCGTCTCCGACCT
GATGCAGCTCTCGGAGGGCGAAGAATCTCGTGCTTTCAGCTTCGATGTAGGAGGGCGTGGATATGTCCTG
CGGGTAAATAGCTGCGCCGATGGTTTCTACAAAGATCGTTATGTTTATCGGCACTTTGCATCGGCCGCGC
TCCCGATTCCGGAAGTGCTTGACATTGGGGAATTCAGCGAGAGCCTGACCTATTGCATCTCCCGCCGTGC
ACAGGGTGTCACGTTGCAAGACCTGCCTGAAACCGAACTGCCCGCTGTTCTGCAGCCGGTCGCGGAGGCC
ATGGATGCGATCGCTGCGGCCGATCTTAGCCAGACGAGCGGGTTCGGCCCATTCGGACCGCAAGGAATCG
GTCAATACACTACATGGCGTGATTTCATATGCGCGATTGCTGATCCCCATGTGTATCACTGGCAAACTGT
GATGGACGACACCGTCAGTGCGTCCGTCGCGCAGGCTCTCGATGAGCTGATGCTTTGGGCCGAGGACTGC
CCCGAAGTCCGGCACCTCGTGCACGCGGATTTCGGCTCCAACAATGTCCTGACGGACAATGGCCGCATAA
CAGCGGTCATTGACTGGAGCGAGGCGATGTTCGGGGATTCCCAATACGAGGTCGCCAACATCTTCTTCTG
GAGGCCGTGGTTGGCTTGTATGGAGCAGCAGACGCGCTACTTCGAGCGGAGGCATCCGGAGCTTGCAGGA
TCGCCGCGGCTCCGGGCGTATATGCTCCGCATTGGTCTTGACCAACTCTATCAGAGCTTGGTTGACGGCA
ATTTCGATGATGCAGCTTGGGCGCAGGGTCGATGCGACGCAATCGTCCGATCCGGAGCCGGGACTGTCGG
GCGTACACAAATCGCCCGCAGAAGCGCGGCCGTCTGGACCGATGGCTGTGTAGAAGTACTCGCCGATAGT
GGAAACCGACGCCCCAGCACTCGTCCGAGGGCAAAGGAATAGGTTTAAACCATGCAAGCTTGATATCAAG
CTTATCGATAATCAACCTCTGGATTACAAAATTTGTGAAAGATTGACTGGTATTCTTAACTATGTTGCTC
CTTTTACGCTATGTGGATACGCTGCTTTAATGCCTTTGTATCATGCTATTGCTTCCCGTATGGCTTTCAT
TTTCTCCTCCTTGTATAAATCCTGGTTGCTGTCTCTTTATGAGGAGTTGTGGCCCGTTGTCAGGCAACGT
GGCGTGGTGTGCACTGTGTTTGCTGACGCAACCCCCACTGGTTGGGGCATTGCCACCACCTGTCAGCTCC
TTTCCGGGACTTTCGCTTTCCCCCTCCCTATTGCCACGGCGGAACTCATCGCCGCCTGCCTTGCCCGCTG
CTGGACAGGGGCTCGGCTGTTGGGCACTGACAATTCCGTGGTGTTGTCGGGGAAATCATCGTCCTTTCCT
TGGCTGCTCGCCTGTGTTGCCACCTGGATTCTGCGCGGGACGTCCTTCTGCTACGTCCCTTCGGCCCTCA
ATCCAGCGGACCTTCCTTCCCGCGGCCTGCTGCCGGCTCTGCGGCCTCTTCCGCGTCTTCGCCTTCGCCC
TCAGACGAGTCGGATCTCCCTTTGGGCCGCCTCCCCGCATCCTGCAGGTAATTCTACCGGGTAGGGGAGG
CGCTTTTCCCAAGGCAGTCTGGAGCATGCGCTTTAGCAGCCCCGCTGGGCACTTGGCGCTACACAAGTGG
CCTCTGGCCTCGCACACATTCCACATCCACCGGTAGGCGCCAACCGGCTCCGTTCTTTGGTGGCCCCTTC
GCGCCACCTTCTACTCCTCCCCTAGTCAGGAAGTTCCCCCCCGCCCCGCAGCTCGCGTCGTGCAGGACGT
GACAAATGGAAGTAGCACGTCTCACTAGGCTCGTGCAGATGGACAGCACCGCTGAGCAATGGAAGCGGGT
AGGCCTTTGGGGCAGCGGCCAATAGCAGCTTTGCTCCTTCGCTTTCTGGGCTCAGAGGCTGGGAAGGGGT
GGGTCCGGGGGCGGGCTCAGGGGCGGGCTCAGGGGCGGGGCGGGCGCCCGAAGGTCCTCCGGAGGCCCGG
CATTCTGCACGCTTCAAAAGCGCACGTCTGCCGCGCTGTTCTCCTCTTCCTCATCTCCGGGCCTTTCGAC
CTGCAGCCCAAGCTTGTCGACGCCACCATGAAGAGAGATCATCATCATCATCATCATCAAGATAAGAAGA
CTATGATGATGAATGAAGAAGACGACGGTAACGGCATGGATGAGCTTCTAGCTGTTCTTGGTTACAAGGT
TAGGTCATCCGAAATGGCTGATGTTGCTCAGAAACTCGAGCAGCTTGAAGTTATGATGTCTAATGTTCAA
GAAGACGATCTTTCTCAACTCGCTACTGAGACTGTTCACTATAATCCGGCGGAGCTTTACACGTGGCTTG
ATTCTATGCTCACCGACCTTAATCATATGTCAAGCGCTGCAGGTGCTACCATGAGCGAGCTGATTAAGGA
GAACATGCACATGAAGCTGTACATGGAGGGCACCGTGGACAACCATCACTTCAAGTGCACATCCGAGGGC
GAAGGCAAGCCCTACGAGGGCACCCAGACCATGAGAATCAAGGTGGTCGAGGGCGGCCCTCTCCCCTTCG
CCTTCGACATCCTGGCTACTAGCTTCCTCTACGGCAGCAAGACCTTCATCAACCACACCCAGGGCATCCC
CGACTTCTTCAAGCAGTCCTTCCCTGAGGGCTTCACATGGGAGAGAGTCACCACATACGAAGACGGGGGC
GTGCTGACCGCTACCCAGGACACCAGCCTCCAGGACGGCTGCCTCATCTACAACGTCAAGATCAGAGGGG
TGAACTTCACATCCAACGGCCCTGTGATGCAGAAGAAAACACTCGGCTGGGAGGCCTTCACCGAGACGCT
GTACCCCGCTGACGGCGGCCTGGAAGGCAGAAACGACATGGCCCTGAAGCTCGTGGGCGGGAGCCATCTG
ATCGCAAACATCAAGACCACATATAGATCCAAGAAACCCGCTAAGAACCTCAAGATGCCTGGCGTCTACT
ATGTGGACTACAGACTGGAAAGAATCAAGGAGGCCAACAACGAGACCTACGTCGAGCAGCACGAGGTGGC
AGTGGCCAGATACTGCGACCTCCCTAGCAAACTGGGGCACAAGCTTAATGGTGGAGGCTCTGGAATGGCC
CCAAAGAAGAAGCGGAAGGTCGGTATCCACGGAGTCCCAGCAGCCAAGCGGAACTACATCCTGGGCCTGG
CCATCGGCATCACCAGCGTGGGCTACGGCATCATCGACTACGAGACACGGGACGTGATCGATGCCGGCGT
GCGGCTGTTCAAAGAGGCCAACGTGGAAAACAACGAGGGCAGGCGGAGCAAGAGAGGCGCCAGAAGGCTG
AAGCGGCGGAGGCGGCATAGAATCCAGAGAGTGAAGAAGCTGCTGTTCGACTACAACCTGCTGACCGACC
ACAGCGAGCTGAGCGGCATCAACCCCTACGAGGCCAGAGTGAAGGGCCTGAGCCAGAAGCTGAGCGAGGA
AGAGTTCTCTGCCGCCCTGCTGCACCTGGCCAAGAGAAGAGGCGTGCACAACGTGAACGAGGTGGAAGAG
GACACCGGCAACGAGCTGTCCACCAAAGAGCAGATCAGCCGGAACAGCAAGGCCCTGGAAGAGAAATACG
TGGCCGAACTGCAGCTGGAACGGCTGAAGAAAGACGGCGAAGTGCGGGGCAGCATCAACAGATTCAAGAC
CAGCGACTACGTGAAAGAAGCCAAACAGCTGCTGAAGGTGCAGAAGGCCTACCACCAGCTGGACCAGAGC
TTCATCGACACCTACATCGACCTGCTGGAAACCCGGCGGACCTACTATGAGGGACCTGGCGAGGGCAGCC
CCTTCGGCTGGAAGGACATCAAAGAATGGTACGAGATGCTGATGGGCCACTGCACCTACTTCCCCGAGGA
ACTGCGGAGCGTGAAGTACGCCTACAACGCCGACCTGTACAACGCCCTGAACGACCTGAACAATCTCGTG
ATCACCAGGGACGAGAACGAGAAGCTGGAATATTACGAGAAGTTCCAGATCATCGAGAACGTGTTCAAGC
AGAAGAAGAAGCCCACCCTGAAGCAGATCGCCAAAGAAATCCTCGTGAACGAAGAGGATATTAAGGGCTA
CAGAGTGACCAGCACCGGCAAGCCCGAGTTCACCAACCTGAAGGTGTACCACGACATCAAGGACATTACC
GCCCGGAAAGAGATTATTGAGAACGCCGAGCTGCTGGATCAGATTGCCAAGATCCTGACCATCTACCAGA
GCAGCGAGGACATCCAGGAAGAACTGACCAATCTGAACTCCGAGCTGACCCAGGAAGAGATCGAGCAGAT
CTCTAATCTGAAGGGCTATACCGGCACCCACAACCTGAGCCTGAAGGCCATCAACCTGATCCTGGACGAG
CTGTGGCACACCAACGACAACCAGATCGCTATCTTCAACCGGCTGAAGCTGGTGCCCAAGAAGGTGGACC
TGTCCCAGCAGAAAGAGATCCCCACCACCCTGGTGGACGACTTCATCCTGAGCCCCGTCGTGAAGAGAAG
CTTCATCCAGAGCATCAAAGTGATCAACGCCATCATCAAGAAGTACGGCCTGCCCAACGACATCATTATC
GAGCTGGCCCGCGAGAAGAACTCCAAGGACGCCCAGAAAATGATCAACGAGATGCAGAAGCGGAACCGGC
AGACCAACGAGCGGATCGAGGAAATCATCCGGACCACCGGCAAAGAGAACGCCAAGTACCTGATCGAGAA
GATCAAGCTGCACGACATGCAGGAAGGCAAGTGCCTGTACAGCCTGGAAGCCATCCCTCTGGAAGATCTG
CTGAACAACCCCTTCAACTATGAGGTGGACCACATCATCCCCAGAAGCGTGTCCTTCGACAACAGCTTCA
ACAACAAGGTGCTCGTGAAGCAGGAAGAAGCCAGCAAGAAGGGCAACCGGACCCCATTCCAGTACCTGAG
CAGCAGCGACAGCAAGATCAGCTACGAAACCTTCAAGAAGCACATCCTGAATCTGGCCAAGGGCAAGGGC
AGAATCAGCAAGACCAAGAAAGAGTATCTGCTGGAAGAACGGGACATCAACAGGTTCTCCGTGCAGAAAG
ACTTCATCAACCGGAACCTGGTGGATACCAGATACGCCACCAGAGGCCTGATGAACCTGCTGCGGAGCTA
CTTCAGAGTGAACAACCTGGACGTGAAAGTGAAGTCCATCAATGGCGGCTTCACCAGCTTTCTGCGGCGG
AAGTGGAAGTTTAAGAAAGAGCGGAACAAGGGGTACAAGCACCACGCCGAGGACGCCCTGATCATTGCCA
ACGCCGATTTCATCTTCAAAGAGTGGAAGAAACTGGACAAGGCCAAAAAAGTGATGGAAAACCAGATGTT
CGAGGAAAAGCAGGCCGAGAGCATGCCCGAGATCGAAACCGAGCAGGAGTACAAAGAGATCTTCATCACC
CCCCACCAGATCAAGCACATTAAGGACTTCAAGGACTACAAGTACAGCCACCGGGTGGACAAGAAGCCTA
ATAGAGAGCTGATTAACGACACCCTGTACTCCACCCGGAAGGACGACAAGGGCAACACCCTGATCGTGAA
CAATCTGAACGGCCTGTACGACAAGGACAATGACAAGCTGAAAAAGCTGATCAACAAGAGCCCCGAAAAG
CTGCTGATGTACCACCACGACCCCCAGACCTACCAGAAACTGAAGCTGATTATGGAACAGTACGGCGACG
AGAAGAATCCCCTGTACAAGTACTACGAGGAAACCGGGAACTACCTGACCAAGTACTCCAAAAAGGACAA
CGGCCCCGTGATCAAGAAGATTAAGTATTACGGCAACAAACTGAACGCCCATCTGGACATCACCGACGAC
TACCCCAACAGCAGAAACAAGGTCGTGAAGCTGTCCCTGAAGCCCTACAGATTCGACGTGTACCTGGACA
ATGGCGTGTACAAGTTCGTGACCGTGAAGAATCTGGATGTGATCAAAAAAGAAAACTACTACGAAGTGAA
TAGCAAGTGCTATGAGGAAGCTAAGAAGCTGAAGAAGATCAGCAACCAGGCCGAGTTTATCGCCTCCTTC
TACAACAACGATCTGATCAAGATCAACGGCGAGCTGTATAGAGTGATCGGCGTGAACAACGACCTGCTGA
ACCGGATCGAAGTGAACATGATCGACATCACCTACCGCGAGTACCTGGAAAACATGAACGACAAGAGGCC
CCCCAGGATCATTAAGACAATCGCCTCCAAGACCCAGAGCATTAAGAAGTACAGCACAGACATTCTGGGC
AACCTGTATGAAGTGAAATCTAAGAAGCACCCTCAGATCATCAAAAAGGGCAAAAGGCCGGCGGCCACGA
AAAAGGCCGGCCAGGCAAAAAAGAAAAAGTAACTCGAGCTAGTTAAAAGTTTTGTTACTTTATAGAAGAA
ATTTTGAGTTTTTGTTTTTTTTTAATAAATAAATAAACATAAATAAATTGTTTGTTGAATTTATTATTAG
TATGTAAGTGTAAATATAATAAAACTTAATATCTATTCAAATTAATAAATAAACCTCGATATACAGACCG
ATAAAACACATGCGTCAATTTTACGCATGATTATCTTTAACGTACGTCACAATATGATTATCTTTCTAGG
GTTAATCTAGTATACGCGTATGCGGCCGCTTAATTAATCCAGCTTTTGTTCCCTTTAGTGAGGGTTAATT
GCGCGCTTGGCGTAATCATGGTCATAGCTGTTTCCTGTGTGAAATTGTTATCCGCTCACAATTCCACACA
ACATACGAGCCGGAAGCATAAAGTGTAAAGCCTGGGGTGCCTAATGAGTGAGCTAACTCACATTAATTGC
GTTGCGCTCACTGCCCGCTTTCCAGTCGGGAAACCTGTCGTGCCAGCTGCATTAATGAATCGGCCAACGC
GCGGGGAGAGGCGGTTTGCGTATTGGGCGCTCTTCCGCTTCCTCGCTCACTGACTCGCTGCGCTCGGTCG
TTCGGCTGCGGCGAGCGGTATCAGCTCACTCAAAGGCGGTAATACGGTTATCCACAGAATCAGGGGATAA
CGCAGGAAAGAACATGTGAGCAAAAGGCCAGCAAAAGGCCAGGAACCGTAAAAAGGCCGCGTTGCTGGCG
TTTTTCCATAGGCTCCGCCCCCCTGACGAGCATCACAAAAATCGACGCTCAAGTCAGAGGTGGCGAAACC
CGACAGGACTATAAAGATACCAGGCGTTTCCCCCTGGAAGCTCCCTCGTGCGCTCTCCTGTTCCGACCCT
GCCGCTTACCGGATACCTGTCCGCCTTTCTCCCTTCGGGAAGCGTGGCGCTTTCTCATAGCTCACGCTGT
AGGTATCTCAGTTCGGTGTAGGTCGTTCGCTCCAAGCTGGGCTGTGTGCACGAACCCCCCGTTCAGCCCG
ACCGCTGCGCCTTATCCGGTAACTATCGTCTTGAGTCCAACCCGGTAAGACACGACTTATCGCCACTGGC
AGCAGCCACTGGTAACAGGATTAGCAGAGCGAGGTATGTAGGCGGTGCTACAGAGTTCTTGAAGTGGTGG
CCTAACTACGGCTACACTAGAAGAACAGTATTTGGTATCTGCGCTCTGCTGAAGCCAGTTACCTTCGGAA
AAAGAGTTGGTAGCTCTTGATCCGGCAAACAAACCACCGCTGGTAGCGGTGGTTTTTTTGTTTGCAAGCA
GCAGATTACGCGCAGAAAAAAAGGATCTCAAGAAGATCCTTTGATCTTTTCTACGGGGTCTGACGCTCAG
TGGAACGAAAACTCACGTTAAGGGATTTTGGTCATGAGATTATCAAAAAGGATCTTCACCTAGATCCTTT
TAAATTAAAAATGAAGTTTTAAATCAATCTAAAGTATATATGAGTAAACTTGGTCTGACAGTTACCAATG
CTTAATCAGTGAGGCACCTATCTCAGCGATCTGTCTATTTCGTTCATCCATAGTTGCCTGACTCCCCGTC
GTGTAGATAACTACGATACGGGAGGGCTTACCATCTGGCCCCAGTGCTGCAATGATACCGCGAGACCCAC
GCTCACCGGCTCCAGATTTATCAGCAATAAACCAGCCAGCCGGAAGGGCCGAGCGCAGAAGTGGTCCTGC
AACTTTATCCGCCTCCATCCAGTCTATTAATTGTTGCCGGGAAGCTAGAGTAAGTAGTTCGCCAGTTAAT
AGTTTGCGCAACGTTGTTGCCATTGCTACAGGCATCGTGGTGTCACGCTCGTCGTTTGGTATGGCTTCAT
TCAGCTCCGGTTCCCAACGATCAAGGCGAGTTACATGATCCCCCATGTTGTGCAAAAAAGCGGTTAGCTC
CTTCGGTCCTCCGATCGTTGTCAGAAGTAAGTTGGCCGCAGTGTTATCACTCATGGTTATGGCAGCACTG
CATAATTCTCTTACTGTCATGCCATCCGTAAGATGCTTTTCTGTGACTGGTGAGTACTCAACCAAGTCAT
TCTGAGAATAGTGTATGCGGCGACCGAGTTGCTCTTGCCCGGCGTCAATACGGGATAATACCGCGCCACA
TAGCAGAACTTTAAAAGTGCTCATCATTGGAAAACGTTCTTCGGGGCGAAAACTCTCAAGGATCTTACCG
CTGTTGAGATCCAGTTCGATGTAACCCACTCGTGCACCCAACTGATCTTCAGCATCTTTTACTTTCACCA
GCGTTTCTGGGTGAGCAAAAACAGGAAGGCAAAATGCCGCAAAAAAGGGAATAAGGGCGACACGGAAATG
TTGAATACTCATACTCTTCCTTTTTCAATATTATTGAAGCATTTATCAGGGTTATTGTCTCATGAGCGGA
TACATATTTGAATGTATTTAGAAAAATAAACAAATAGGGGTTCCGCGCACATTTCCCCGAAAAGTGCCAC
CTAAATTGTAAGCGTTAATATTTTGTTAAAATTCGCGTTAAATTTTTGTTAAATCAGCTCATTTTTTAAC
CAATAGGCCGAAATCGGCAAAATCCCTTATAAATCAAAAGAATAGACCGAGATAGGGT
[37 nt withheld, positions 13709-13745]
AAAGAACGTGGACTCCAACGTCAAAGG
[49 nt withheld, positions 13773-13821]
T
[91 nt withheld, positions 13823-13913]
G
[124 nt withheld, positions 13915-14038]
CCCATTCGCCATTCAGGCTGCGCAACTGTTGGGAAGGGCGATCGGTGCGGGCCTCTTCGCTATTACGCCA
GCTGGCGAAAGGGGGATGTGCTGCAAGGCGATTAAGTTGGGTAACGCCAGGGTTTTCCCAGTCACGACGT
TGTAAAACGACGGCCAGTGAGCGCGCGTAATACGACTCACTATAGGGCGAATTGGGGCGCGCCATTCTAG
ATTAACCCTAGAAAGATAGTCTGCGTAAAATTGACGCATGCATTCTTGAAATATTGCTCTCTCTTTCTAA
ATAGCGCGAATCCGTCGCTGTGCATTTAGGACATCTCAGTCGCCGCTTGGAGCTCCCGTGAGGCGTGCTT
GTCAATGCGGTAAGTGTCACTGATTTTGAACTATAACGACCGCGTGAGTCAAAATGACGCATGATTATCT
TTTACGTGACTTTTAAGATTTAACTCATACGATAATTATATTGTTATTTCATGTTCTACTTACGTGATAA
CTTATTATATATATATTTTCTTGTTATAGATATCAACTAGAATGCTAGCATGGGCCCAGATCT
